Addgene plasmid #140110: eGFP-hCOL1A1
Purpose: Expresses fluorescently-tagged human Type I procollagen α1 chain with eGFP replacing exon 2-3 retaining N-propeptide minor triple helix and N-terminal cleavage site
Depositing lab: Sergey Leikin. Depositing organization: National Institute of Child Health and Human Development (NICHD).
Backbone
  Vector backbone: pcDNA3.1
  Total vector size (bp): 10708
  Vector type: Mammalian Expression
  Selectable markers: Neomycin (select with G418)
Growth in bacteria
  Bacterial resistance: Ampicillin, 100 μg/mL
  Growth temperature: 37°C
  Growth strain: DH5alpha
  Copy number: Unknown
Gene/Insert
  Gene/Insert name: Type I procollagen α1
  Species: H. sapiens (human)
  Insert size (bp): 5232
  Mutation: COL1A1 exons 2-3 replaced by fluorescent tag, K206A on GFP (please see depositor's comments)
  GenBank ID: NM_000088
  Entrez Gene: COL1A1 (a.k.a. CAFYD, EDSARTH1, EDSC, OI1, OI2, OI3, OI4)
  Promoter: CMV
  Tag / fusion protein: eGFP (N terminal on insert)
  Cloning method: Restriction Enzyme; 5′ cloning site NotI, XbaI (unknown if destroyed); 3′ cloning site None (destroyed during cloning)
  Sequencing primers: 5′ CGC AAA TGG GCG GTA GGC GTG; 3′ TAG AAG GCA CAG TCG AGG
Resource information
  A portion of this plasmid was derived from a plasmid made by: Origene
Terms and licenses: Academic/Nonprofit Terms; Industry Terms: Not Available to Industry
Depositor comments: Depositor confirms K206A point mutation does not appear "to impact folding of the GFP, fluorescence or trafficking of the molecule in Saos-2 cells but cell-specific analysis may be conducted if desired." These human type I procollagen plasmids were designed and validated for human osteoblasts and fibroblasts similar to their previously published/shared murine counterparts e.g. eGFP-Proα1 (Plasmid #119843) https://www.addgene.org/Sergey_Leikin/. Their expression in other cells might disrupt assembly, folding and trafficking of type I procollagen, resulting in artifacts. Even in human osteoblasts and fibroblasts, overexpression of exogenous proα2 might cause intracellular trafficking and degradation of some transfected chains as monomers without integration into normal heterotrimeric (proα1)2proα2 procollagen molecules,. Overexpression of exogenous proα1 might result in excessive formation of homotrimeric (proα1)3 molecules, some of which might contain fluorescent tags on two or even all three proα1 chains, potentially causing severe disruptions in cellular function. In our experience with the murine plasmids expressed in primary osteoblasts or the MC3T3 osteoblastic cell line, the best evidence of normal behavior of the transfected chains is the appearance of fluorescent extracellular collagen fibers ~ 12-24 h after transfection. These were harder to observe in human Saos2 osteoblast cell line transfected with the human type I procollagen plasmids (likely due to slower fibrillogenesis and more complete cleavage of the fluorescently-tagged N-propeptide prior to collagen fibril formation). We strongly recommend following these guidelines when using the plasmids 1) Only human cells that have high expression of endogenous type I procollagen and that express fewer transfected than endogenous chains are suitable for studies of physiologically-relevant processes with these constructs. 2) At least 100 μM ascorbic acid at and after transfection is required to ensure proper procollagen folding (for some cells, preincubation with ascorbic acid before transfection might be needed). 3) Stable transfection causes excessive accumulation of tagged chains in the ER over time, disruption of ER homeostasis, and disruptions and changes in cellular function. Therefore, low to moderate transient transfection is recommended for studies of physiologically relevant processes. Optimization of transfection efficiency is needed for all cell types. 4) Experiments beyond 24h after transfection are not recommended, to avoid the excessive accumulation of tagged chains in the ER and cell malfunction caused by increased procollagen synthesis. 5) Excessive expression of transfected chains might cause rapid accumulation of large procollagen aggregates in the ER, resulting in cellular malfunction and death. Contact information: Shakib Omari () Sergey Leikin ()
How to cite: eGFP-hCOL1A1 was a gift from Sergey Leikin (Addgene plasmid # 140110 ; http://n2t.net/addgene:140110 ; RRID:Addgene_140110)
