[The description below was written by a language model from this plasmid's Addgene catalogue record and pLannotate feature annotations shown in this document.]
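Description:
eGFP-hCOL1A1 is a mammalian expression plasmid built on a pcDNA3.1 backbone (about 10.7 kb) that drives a fluorescently tagged human type I procollagen α1 chain from the CMV immediate-early enhancer/promoter, with a bovine growth hormone polyadenylation signal terminating the transcript. It is propagated in E. coli through a high-copy ColE1/pUC-type origin with ampicillin selection (AmpR). An SV40 promoter–neo–SV40 poly(A) cassette allows G418 selection in mammalian cells. An f1 origin, a T7 promoter upstream of the insert and a single loxP site between the T7 promoter and the coding region are also annotated; the record does not explain the purpose of the loxP site.

The roughly 5.2 kb insert is the COL1A1 coding sequence in which exons 2–3 have been replaced by eGFP. This places the fluorophore within the N-propeptide while retaining the propeptide's minor triple helix and the N-terminal cleavage site. The GFP carries a K206A substitution, which the annotation software calls as mEGFP, and the depositor reports no apparent effect on folding, fluorescence or trafficking in Saos-2 cells. The feature table annotates only two COL1A1 fragments flanking a long unannotated stretch, which presumably corresponds to the repetitive triple-helical region.

The construct is intended for live imaging of procollagen assembly, folding, trafficking and secretion in human osteoblasts and fibroblasts, paralleling earlier murine versions from the same source. The depositor cautions that it should be used in cells with high endogenous type I procollagen expression, at low to moderate transient levels. Overexpression or stable expression can produce excess homotrimers, ER accumulation, aggregation and cellular dysfunction.
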