Features (pLannotate 1.2.2; 22 found; start..end, strand, type, name):
     27..79      -  misc_feature   bom (fragment): basis of mobility region from pBR322
    234..613     +  enhancer       CMV enhancer: human cytomegalovirus immediate early enhancer
    615..814     +  promoter       CMV promoter: human cytomegalovirus (CMV) immediate early promoter
    843..861     +  promoter       T7 promoter: promoter for bacteriophage T7 RNA polymerase
    870..903     +  protein_bind   loxP: Cre-mediated recombination occurs in the 8-bp core sequence (GCATACAT). Cre recombinase
   1137..1850    +  CDS            mEGFP: mEGFP is a basic (constitutively fluorescent) green fluorescent protein published in 2002, derived from Aequorea victoria. It has moderate acid sensitivity.
   1851..2084    +  CDS            COL1A1 (fragment): CO1A1_HUMAN - Experimental evidence at protein level: Swiss-Prot protein existence level 1. Type I collagen is a member of group I collagen (fibrillar forming collagen). From Homo sapiens (Human).
   5118..5933    +  CDS            COL1A1 (fragment): CO1A1_HUMAN - Experimental evidence at protein level: Swiss-Prot protein existence level 1. Type I collagen is a member of group I collagen (fibrillar forming collagen). From Homo sapiens (Human).
   6260..6484    +  polyA_signal   bGH poly(A) signal: bovine growth hormone polyadenylation signal
   6488..6509    +  promoter       SV40 promoter (fragment): SV40 enhancer and early promoter
   6530..6958    +  rep_origin     f1 ori (sequence partly withheld): f1 bacteriophage origin of replication; arrow indicates direction of (+) strand synthesis
   6972..7301    +  promoter       SV40 promoter: SV40 enhancer and early promoter
   7368..8159    +  CDS            neo: KKA2_KLEPN - Also known as kan, nptII. Experimental evidence at protein level: Swiss-Prot protein existence level 1. Resistance to kanamycin, neomycin, paromomycin, ribostamycin, butirosin and gentamicin B. From Klebsiella pneumoniae.
   8183..8341    +  CDS            ble (fragment): BLE_KLEPN - Experimental evidence at protein level: Swiss-Prot protein existence level 1. Binding protein with a strong affinity to the bleomycin family of antibiotics. Binds to CL990; an antimitotic-antibiotic compound. From Klebsiella pneumoniae.
   8336..8457    +  polyA_signal   SV40 poly(A) signal: SV40 polyadenylation signal
   8528..8550    -  protein_bind   lac operator (fragment): The lac repressor binds to the lac operator to inhibit transcription in E. coli. This inhibition can be relieved by adding lactose or isopropyl-β-D-thiogalactopyranoside (IPTG). lac repressor encoded by lacI
   8554..8584    -  promoter       lac promoter: promoter for the E. coli lac operon
   8599..8620    -  protein_bind   CAP binding site: CAP binding activates transcription in the presence of cAMP. E. coli catabolite activator protein
   8633..8725    -  CDS            lacI (fragment): lac repressor; lacI; The lac repressor binds to the lac operator to inhibit transcription in E. coli. This inhibition can be relieved by adding lactose or isopropyl-β-D-thiogalactopyranoside (IPTG).
   8908..9496    -  rep_origin     ori: high-copy-number ColE1/pMB1/pBR322/pUC origin of replication
   9667..10527   -  CDS            AmpR: β-lactamase; bla; confers resistance to ampicillin, carbenicillin, and related antibiotics
  10528..10632   -  promoter       AmpR promoter: bla
>Addgene plasmid #140110 | eGFP-hCOL1A1 | addgene full sequence | sequence record 276323 | Addgene NGS Result
ACGGATCGGGAGATCTCCCGATCCCCTATGGTGCACTCTCAGTACAATCTGCTCTGATGCCGCATAGTTA
AGCCAGTATCTGCTCCCTGCTTGTGTGTTGGAGGTCGCTGAGTAGTGCGCGAGCAAAATTTAAGCTACAA
CAAGGCAAGGCTTGACCGACAATTGCATGAAGAATCTGCTTAGGGTTAGGCGTTTTGCGCTGCTTCGCGA
TGTACGGGCCAGATATACGCGTTGACATTGATTATTGACTAGTTATTAATAGTAATCAATTACGGGGTCA
TTAGTTCATAGCCCATATATGGAGTTCCGCGTTACATAACTTACGGTAAATGGCCCGCCTGGCTGACCGC
CCAACGACCCCCGCCCATTGACGTCAATAATGACGTATGTTCCCATAGTAACGCCAATAGGGACTTTCCA
TTGACGTCAATGGGTGGAGTATTTACGGTAAACTGCCCACTTGGCAGTACATCAAGTGTATCATATGCCA
AGTCCGCCCCCTATTGACGTCAATGACGGTAAATGGCCCGCCTGGCATTATGCCCAGTACATGACCTTAC
GGGACTTTCCTACTTGGCAGTACATCTACGTATTAGTCATCGCTATTACCATGGTGATGCGGTTTTGGCA
GTACACCAATGGGCGTGGATAGCGGTTTGACTCACGGGGATTTCCAAGTCTCCACCCCATTGACGTCAAT
GGGAGTTTGTTTTGGCACCAAAATCAACGGGACTTTCCAAAATGTCGTAATAACCCCGCCCCGTTGACGC
AAATGGGCGGTAGGCGTGTACGGTGGGAGGTCTATATAAGCAGAGCTCGTTTAGTGAACCGTCAGAATTT
TGTAATACGACTCACTATAGGGCGGCCGCATAACTTCGTATAGCATACATTATACGAAGTTATGGATCAG
GCCAAATCGGCCGAGCTCGAATTCGTCGAGAGCGGAGACGGGAGTTTCTCCTCGGGGTCGGAGCAGGAGG
CACGCGGAGTGTGAGGCCACGCATGAGCGGACGCTAACCCCCTCCCCAGCCACAAAGAGTCTACATGTCT
AGGGTCTAGACATGTTCAGCTTTGTGGACCTCCGGCTCCTGCTCCTCTTAGCGGCCACCGCCCTCCTGAC
GCACGGCCAAGAGGATATCGTGAGCAAGGGCGAGGAGCTGTTCACCGGGGTGGTGCCCATCCTGGTCGAG
CTGGACGGCGACGTAAACGGCCACAAGTTCAGCGTGTCCGGCGAGGGCGAGGGCGATGCCACCTACGGCA
AGCTGACCCTGAAGTTCATCTGCACCACCGGCAAGCTGCCCGTGCCCTGGCCCACCCTCGTGACCACCCT
GACCTACGGCGTGCAGTGCTTCAGCCGCTACCCCGACCACATGAAGCAGCACGACTTCTTCAAGTCCGCC
ATGCCCGAAGGCTACGTCCAGGAGCGCACCATCTTCTTCAAGGACGACGGCAACTACAAGACCCGCGCCG
AGGTGAAGTTCGAGGGCGACACCCTGGTGAACCGCATCGAGCTGAAGGGCATCGACTTCAAGGAGGACGG
CAACATCCTGGGGCACAAGCTGGAGTACAACTACAACAGCCACAACGTCTATATCATGGCCGACAAGCAG
AAGAACGGCATCAAGGTGAACTTCAAGATCCGCCACAACATCGAGGACGGCAGCGTGCAGCTCGCCGACC
ACTACCAGCAGAACACCCCCATCGGCGACGGCCCCGTGCTGCTGCCCGACAACCACTACCTGAGCACCCA
GTCCAAGCTGAGCAAAGACCCCAACGAGAAGCGCGATCACATGGTCCTGCTGGAGTTCGTGACCGCCGCC
GGGATCACTCTCGGCATGGACGAGCTGTACGACCAAGAAACCACCGGCGTCGAGGGACCCAAGGGAGACA
CTGGCCCCCGAGGCCCAAGGGGACCCGCAGGCCCCCCTGGCCGAGATGGCATCCCTGGACAGCCTGGACT
TCCCGGACCCCCCGGACCCCCCGGACCTCCCGGACCCCCTGGCCTCGGAGGAAACTTTGCTCCCCAGCTG
TCTTATGGCTATGATGAGAAATCAACCGGAGGAATTTCCGTGCCTGGCCCCATGGGTCCCTCTGGTCCTC
GTGGTCTCCCTGGCCCCCCTGGTGCACCTGGTCCCCAAGGCTTCCAAGGTCCCCCTGGTGAGCCTGGCGA
GCCTGGAGCTTCAGGTCCCATGGGTCCCCGAGGTCCCCCAGGTCCCCCTGGAAAGAATGGAGATGATGGG
GAAGCTGGAAAACCTGGTCGTCCTGGTGAGCGTGGGCCTCCTGGGCCTCAGGGTGCTCGAGGATTGCCCG
GAACAGCTGGCCTCCCTGGAATGAAGGGACACAGAGGTTTCAGTGGTTTGGATGGTGCCAAGGGAGATGC
TGGTCCTGCTGGTCCTAAGGGTGAGCCTGGCAGCCCTGGTGAAAATGGAGCTCCTGGTCAGATGGGCCCC
CGTGGCCTGCCTGGTGAGAGAGGTCGCCCTGGAGCCCCTGGCCCTGCTGGTGCTCGTGGAAATGATGGTG
CTACTGGTGCTGCCGGGCCCCCTGGTCCCACCGGCCCCGCTGGTCCTCCTGGCTTCCCTGGTGCTGTTGG
TGCTAAGGGTGAAGCTGGTCCCCAAGGGCCCCGAGGCTCTGAAGGTCCCCAGGGTGTGCGTGGTGAGCCT
GGCCCCCCTGGCCCTGCTGGTGCTGCTGGCCCTGCTGGAAACCCTGGTGCTGATGGACAGCCTGGTGCTA
AAGGTGCCAATGGTGCTCCTGGTATTGCTGGTGCTCCTGGCTTCCCTGGTGCCCGAGGCCCCTCTGGACC
CCAGGGCCCCGGCGGCCCTCCTGGTCCCAAGGGTAACAGCGGTGAACCTGGTGCTCCTGGCAGCAAAGGA
GACACTGGTGCTAAGGGAGAGCCTGGCCCTGTTGGTGTTCAAGGACCCCCTGGCCCTGCTGGAGAGGAAG
GAAAGCGAGGAGCTCGAGGTGAACCCGGACCCACTGGCCTGCCCGGACCCCCTGGCGAGCGTGGTGGACC
TGGTAGCCGTGGTTTCCCTGGCGCAGATGGTGTTGCTGGTCCCAAGGGTCCCGCTGGTGAACGTGGTTCT
CCTGGCCCTGCTGGCCCCAAAGGATCTCCTGGTGAAGCTGGTCGTCCCGGTGAAGCTGGTCTGCCTGGTG
CCAAGGGTCTGACTGGAAGCCCTGGCAGCCCTGGTCCTGATGGCAAAACTGGCCCCCCTGGTCCCGCCGG
TCAAGATGGTCGCCCCGGACCCCCAGGCCCACCTGGTGCCCGTGGTCAGGCTGGTGTGATGGGATTCCCT
GGACCTAAAGGTGCTGCTGGAGAGCCCGGCAAGGCTGGAGAGCGAGGTGTTCCCGGACCCCCTGGCGCTG
TCGGTCCTGCTGGCAAAGATGGAGAGGCTGGAGCTCAGGGACCCCCTGGCCCTGCTGGTCCCGCTGGCGA
GAGAGGTGAACAAGGCCCTGCTGGCTCCCCCGGATTCCAGGGTCTCCCTGGTCCTGCTGGTCCTCCAGGT
GAAGCAGGCAAACCTGGTGAACAGGGTGTTCCTGGAGACCTTGGCGCCCCTGGCCCCTCTGGAGCAAGAG
GCGAGAGAGGTTTCCCTGGCGAGCGTGGTGTGCAAGGTCCCCCTGGTCCTGCTGGTCCCCGAGGGGCCAA
CGGTGCTCCCGGCAACGATGGTGCTAAGGGTGATGCTGGTGCCCCTGGAGCTCCCGGTAGCCAGGGCGCC
CCTGGCCTTCAGGGAATGCCTGGTGAACGTGGTGCAGCTGGTCTTCCAGGGCCTAAGGGTGACAGAGGTG
ATGCTGGTCCCAAAGGTGCTGATGGCTCTCCTGGCAAAGATGGCGTCCGTGGTCTGACCGGCCCCATTGG
TCCTCCTGGCCCTGCTGGTGCCCCTGGTGACAAGGGTGAAAGTGGTCCCAGCGGCCCTGCTGGTCCCACT
GGAGCTCGTGGTGCCCCCGGAGACCGTGGTGAGCCTGGTCCCCCCGGCCCTGCTGGCTTTGCTGGCCCCC
CTGGTGCTGACGGCCAACCTGGTGCTAAAGGCGAACCTGGTGATGCTGGTGCTAAAGGCGATGCTGGTCC
CCCTGGCCCTGCCGGACCCGCTGGACCCCCTGGCCCCATTGGTAATGTTGGTGCTCCTGGAGCCAAAGGT
GCTCGCGGCAGCGCTGGTCCCCCTGGTGCTACTGGTTTCCCTGGTGCTGCTGGCCGAGTCGGTCCTCCTG
GCCCCTCTGGAAATGCTGGACCCCCTGGCCCTCCTGGTCCTGCTGGCAAAGAAGGCGGCAAAGGTCCCCG
TGGTGAGACTGGCCCTGCTGGACGTCCTGGTGAAGTTGGTCCCCCTGGTCCCCCTGGCCCTGCTGGCGAG
AAAGGATCCCCTGGTGCTGATGGTCCTGCTGGTGCTCCTGGTACTCCCGGGCCTCAAGGTATTGCTGGAC
AGCGTGGTGTGGTCGGCCTGCCTGGTCAGAGAGGAGAGAGAGGCTTCCCTGGTCTTCCTGGCCCCTCTGG
TGAACCTGGCAAACAAGGTCCCTCTGGAGCAAGTGGTGAACGTGGTCCCCCTGGTCCCATGGGCCCCCCT
GGATTGGCTGGACCCCCTGGTGAATCTGGACGTGAGGGGGCTCCTGGTGCCGAAGGTTCCCCTGGACGAG
ACGGTTCTCCTGGCGCCAAGGGTGACCGTGGTGAGACCGGCCCCGCTGGACCCCCTGGTGCTCCTGGTGC
TCCTGGTGCCCCTGGCCCCGTTGGCCCTGCTGGCAAGAGTGGTGATCGTGGTGAGACTGGTCCTGCTGGT
CCCGCCGGTCCTGTCGGCCCTGTTGGCGCCCGTGGCCCCGCCGGACCCCAAGGCCCACGTGGTGACAAGG
GTGAGACAGGCGAACAGGGCGACAGAGGCATAAAGGGTCACCGTGGCTTCTCTGGCCTCCAGGGTCCCCC
TGGCCCTCCTGGCTCTCCTGGTGAACAAGGTCCCTCTGGAGCCTCTGGTCCTGCTGGTCCCCGAGGTCCC
CCTGGCTCTGCTGGTGCTCCTGGCAAAGATGGACTCAACGGTCTCCCTGGCCCCATTGGGCCCCCTGGTC
CTCGCGGTCGCACTGGTGATGCTGGTCCTGTTGGTCCCCCCGGCCCTCCTGGACCTCCTGGTCCCCCTGG
TCCTCCCAGCGCTGGTTTCGACTTCAGCTTCCTGCCCCAGCCACCTCAAGAGAAGGCTCACGATGGTGGC
CGCTACTACCGGGCTGATGATGCCAATGTGGTTCGTGACCGTGACCTCGAGGTGGACACCACCCTCAAGA
GCCTGAGCCAGCAGATCGAGAACATCCGGAGCCCAGAGGGCAGCCGCAAGAACCCCGCCCGCACCTGCCG
TGACCTCAAGATGTGCCACTCTGACTGGAAGAGTGGAGAGTACTGGATTGACCCCAACCAAGGCTGCAAC
CTGGATGCCATCAAAGTCTTCTGCAACATGGAGACTGGTGAGACCTGCGTGTACCCCACTCAGCCCAGTG
TGGCCCAGAAGAACTGGTACATCAGCAAGAACCCCAAGGACAAGAGGCATGTCTGGTTCGGCGAGAGCAT
GACCGATGGATTCCAGTTCGAGTATGGCGGCCAGGGCTCCGACCCTGCCGATGTGGCCATCCAGCTGACC
TTCCTGCGCCTGATGTCCACCGAGGCCTCCCAGAACATCACCTACCACTGCAAGAACAGCGTGGCCTACA
TGGACCAGCAGACTGGCAACCTCAAGAAGGCCCTGCTCCTCCAGGGCTCCAACGAGATCGAGATCCGCGC
CGAGGGCAACAGCCGCTTCACCTACAGCGTCACTGTCGATGGCTGCACGAGTCACACCGGAGCCTGGGGC
AAGACAGTGATTGAATACAAAACCACCAAGACCTCCCGCCTGCGCATCATCGATGTGGCCCCCTTGGACG
TTGGTGCCCCAGACCAGGAATTCGGCTTCGACGTTGGCCATGTCTGCTTCCTGTAAACTCCCTCCATCCC
AACCTGGCTCCCTCCCACCCAACCAACTTTCCCCCCAACCCGGAAACAGACAAGCAACCCAAACTGAACC
CCCTCAAAAGCCAAAAAATGGGAGACAATTTCACATGGACTTTGGAAAATATTTTTTTCCTTTGCATTCA
TCTCTCAAACTTAGTTTTTATCTTTGACCAACCGAACATGACCAAAAACCAAAAGTGCATTCAACCTTAC
CAAAAAAAAAAAAAAAACTCTCCAGCGCTGGATCCCCTGGTGCTGATGGTCCTGCTGGTGCTCCTGGTAC
TCCCCCTAAAACCCGCTGATCAGCCTCGACTGTGCCTTCTAGTTGCCAGCCATCTGTTGTTTGCCCCTCC
CCCGTGCCTTCCTTGACCCTGGAAGGTGCCACTCCCACTGTCCTTTCCTAATAAAATGAGGAAATTGCAT
CGCATTGTCTGAGTAGGTGTCATTCTATTCTGGGGGGTGGGGTGGGGCAGGACAGCAAGGGGGAGGATTG
GGAAGACAATAGCAGGCATGCTGGGGATGCGGTGGGCTCTATGGCTTCTGAGGCGGAAAGAACCAGCTGG
GGCTCTAGGGGGTATCCCC
[124 nt withheld, positions 6530-6653]
C
[91 nt withheld, positions 6655-6745]
A
[49 nt withheld, positions 6747-6795]
CCTTTGACGTTGGAGTCCACGTTCTTT
[37 nt withheld, positions 6823-6859]
ACCCTATCTCGGTCTATTCTTTTGATTTATAAGGGATTTTGCCGATTTCGGCCTATTGGTTAAAAAATGA
GCTGATTTAACAAAAATTTAACGCGAATTAATTCTGTGGAATGTGTGTCAGTTAGGGTGTGGAAAGTCCC
CAGGCTCCCCAGCAGGCAGAAGTATGCAAAGCATGCATCTCAATTAGTCAGCAACCAGGTGTGGAAAGTC
CCCAGGCTCCCCAGCAGGCAGAAGTATGCAAAGCATGCATCTCAATTAGTCAGCAACCATAGTCCCGCCC
CTAACTCCGCCCATCCCGCCCCTAACTCCGCCCAGTTCCGCCCATTCTCCGCCCCATGGCTGACTAATTT
TTTTTATTTATGCAGAGGCCGAGGCCGCCTCTGCCTCTGAGCTATTCCAGAAGTAGTGAGGAGGCTTTTT
TGGAGGCCTAGGCTTTTGCAAAAAGCTCCCGGGAGCTTGTATATCCATTTTCGGATCTGATCAAGAGACA
GGATGAGGATCGTTTCGCATGATTGAACAAGATGGATTGCACGCAGGTTCTCCGGCCGCTTGGGTGGAGA
GGCTATTCGGCTATGACTGGGCACAACAGACAATCGGCTGCTCTGATGCCGCCGTGTTCCGGCTGTCAGC
GCAGGGGCGCCCGGTTCTTTTTGTCAAGACCGACCTGTCCGGTGCCCTGAATGAACTGCAGGACGAGGCA
GCGCGGCTATCGTGGCTGGCCACGACGGGCGTTCCTTGCGCAGCTGTGCTCGACGTTGTCACTGAAGCGG
GAAGGGACTGGCTGCTATTGGGCGAAGTGCCGGGGCAGGATCTCCTGTCATCTCACCTTGCTCCTGCCGA
GAAAGTATCCATCATGGCTGATGCAATGCGGCGGCTGCATACGCTTGATCCGGCTACCTGCCCATTCGAC
CACCAAGCGAAACATCGCATCGAGCGAGCACGTACTCGGATGGAAGCCGGTCTTGTCGATCAGGATGATC
TGGACGAAGAGCATCAGGGGCTCGCGCCAGCCGAACTGTTCGCCAGGCTCAAGGCGCGCATGCCCGACGG
CGAGGATCTCGTCGTGACCCATGGCGATGCCTGCTTGCCGAATATCATGGTGGAAAATGGCCGCTTTTCT
GGATTCATCGACTGTGGCCGGCTGGGTGTGGCGGACCGCTATCAGGACATAGCGTTGGCTACCCGTGATA
TTGCTGAAGAGCTTGGCGGCGAATGGGCTGACCGCTTCCTCGTGCTTTACGGTATCGCCGCTCCCGATTC
GCAGCGCATCGCCTTCTATCGCCTTCTTGACGAGTTCTTCTGAGCGGGACTCTGGGGTTCGAAATGACCG
ACCAAGCGACGCCCAACCTGCCATCACGAGATTTCGATTCCACCGCCGCCTTCTATGAAAGGTTGGGCTT
CGGAATCGTTTTCCGGGACGCCGGCTGGATGATCCTCCAGCGCGGGGATCTCATGCTGGAGTTCTTCGCC
CACCCCAACTTGTTTATTGCAGCTTATAATGGTTACAAATAAAGCAATAGCATCACAAATTTCACAAATA
AAGCATTTTTTTCACTGCATTCTAGTTGTGGTTTGTCCAAACTCATCAATGTATCTTATCATGTCTGTAT
ACCGTCGACCTCTAGCTAGAGCTTGGCGTAATCATGGTCATAGCTGTTTCCTGTGTGAAATTGTTATCCG
CTCACAATTCCACACAACATACGAGCCGGAAGCATAAAGTGTAAAGCCTGGGGTGCCTAATGAGTGAGCT
AACTCACATTAATTGCGTTGCGCTCACTGCCCGCTTTCCAGTCGGGAAACCTGTCGTGCCAGCTGCATTA
ATGAATCGGCCAACGCGCGGGGAGAGGCGGTTTGCGTATTGGGCGCTCTTCCGCTTCCTCGCTCACTGAC
TCGCTGCGCTCGGTCGTTCGGCTGCGGCGAGCGGTATCAGCTCACTCAAAGGCGGTAATACGGTTATCCA
CAGAATCAGGGGATAACGCAGGAAAGAACATGTGAGCAAAAGGCCAGCAAAAGGCCAGGAACCGTAAAAA
GGCCGCGTTGCTGGCGTTTTTCCATAGGCTCCGCCCCCCTGACGAGCATCACAAAAATCGACGCTCAAGT
CAGAGGTGGCGAAACCCGACAGGACTATAAAGATACCAGGCGTTTCCCCCTGGAAGCTCCCTCGTGCGCT
CTCCTGTTCCGACCCTGCCGCTTACCGGATACCTGTCCGCCTTTCTCCCTTCGGGAAGCGTGGCGCTTTC
TCATAGCTCACGCTGTAGGTATCTCAGTTCGGTGTAGGTCGTTCGCTCCAAGCTGGGCTGTGTGCACGAA
CCCCCCGTTCAGCCCGACCGCTGCGCCTTATCCGGTAACTATCGTCTTGAGTCCAACCCGGTAAGACACG
ACTTATCGCCACTGGCAGCAGCCACTGGTAACAGGATTAGCAGAGCGAGGTATGTAGGCGGTGCTACAGA
GTTCTTGAAGTGGTGGCCTAACTACGGCTACACTAGAAGAACAGTATTTGGTATCTGCGCTCTGCTGAAG
CCAGTTACCTTCGGAAAAAGAGTTGGTAGCTCTTGATCCGGCAAACAAACCACCGCTGGTAGCGGTGGTT
TTTTTGTTTGCAAGCAGCAGATTACGCGCAGAAAAAAAGGATCTCAAGAAGATCCTTTGATCTTTTCTAC
GGGGTCTGACGCTCAGTGGAACGAAAACTCACGTTAAGGGATTTTGGTCATGAGATTATCAAAAAGGATC
TTCACCTAGATCCTTTTAAATTAAAAATGAAGTTTTAAATCAATCTAAAGTATATATGAGTAAACTTGGT
CTGACAGTTACCAATGCTTAATCAGTGAGGCACCTATCTCAGCGATCTGTCTATTTCGTTCATCCATAGT
TGCCTGACTCCCCGTCGTGTAGATAACTACGATACGGGAGGGCTTACCATCTGGCCCCAGTGCTGCAATG
ATACCGCGAGACCCACGCTCACCGGCTCCAGATTTATCAGCAATAAACCAGCCAGCCGGAAGGGCCGAGC
GCAGAAGTGGTCCTGCAACTTTATCCGCCTCCATCCAGTCTATTAATTGTTGCCGGGAAGCTAGAGTAAG
TAGTTCGCCAGTTAATAGTTTGCGCAACGTTGTTGCCATTGCTACAGGCATCGTGGTGTCACGCTCGTCG
TTTGGTATGGCTTCATTCAGCTCCGGTTCCCAACGATCAAGGCGAGTTACATGATCCCCCATGTTGTGCA
AAAAAGCGGTTAGCTCCTTCGGTCCTCCGATCGTTGTCAGAAGTAAGTTGGCCGCAGTGTTATCACTCAT
GGTTATGGCAGCACTGCATAATTCTCTTACTGTCATGCCATCCGTAAGATGCTTTTCTGTGACTGGTGAG
TACTCAACCAAGTCATTCTGAGAATAGTGTATGCGGCGACCGAGTTGCTCTTGCCCGGCGTCAATACGGG
ATAATACCGCGCCACATAGCAGAACTTTAAAAGTGCTCATCATTGGAAAACGTTCTTCGGGGCGAAAACT
CTCAAGGATCTTACCGCTGTTGAGATCCAGTTCGATGTAACCCACTCGTGCACCCAACTGATCTTCAGCA
TCTTTTACTTTCACCAGCGTTTCTGGGTGAGCAAAAACAGGAAGGCAAAATGCCGCAAAAAAGGGAATAA
GGGCGACACGGAAATGTTGAATACTCATACTCTTCCTTTTTCAATATTATTGAAGCATTTATCAGGGTTA
TTGTCTCATGAGCGGATACATATTTGAATGTATTTAGAAAAATAAACAAATAGGGGTTCCGCGCACATTT
CCCCGAAAAGTGCCACCTGACGTCG
